Addgene plasmid #152390: pGBW-m4134022
Purpose: Mammalian expression plasmid for SARS-CoV-2 3'-to-5' exonuclease
Depositing lab: Ginkgo Bioworks & Benjie Chen. Depositing organization: Ginkgo Bioworks.
Backbone
  Vector backbone: pTwist_CMV_Hygro_6
  Backbone size w/o insert (bp): 6525
  Vector type: Mammalian Expression
  Selectable markers: Hygromycin
Growth in bacteria
  Bacterial resistance: Ampicillin, 100 μg/mL
  Growth temperature: 37°C
  Growth strain: DH5alpha
  Copy number: High Copy
Gene/Insert
  Gene/Insert name: SARS-CoV-2 3'-to-5' exonuclease
  Species: Severe acute respiratory syndrome coronavirus 2
  Insert size (bp): 1580
  Mutation: wt
  Entrez Gene: ORF1ab (a.k.a. GU280_gp01)
  Promoter: CMV
  Tag / fusion protein: Cleavable TEV;V5 (C terminal on backbone)
  Cloning method: Unknown
Resource information
  A portion of this plasmid was derived from a plasmid made by: GinkgoBioworks
Depositor comments: NCBI reference sequence: YP_009725309.1
How to cite: pGBW-m4134022 was a gift from Ginkgo Bioworks & Benjie Chen (Addgene plasmid # 152390 ; http://n2t.net/addgene:152390 ; RRID:Addgene_152390)
