[The description below was written by a language model from this plasmid's Addgene catalogue record and the feature table of its GenBank file.]
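Description:
pGBW-m4134022 is a mammalian expression plasmid built on the pTwist_CMV_Hygro_6 backbone, carrying the wild-type coding sequence for the SARS-CoV-2 3'-to-5' exonuclease, a mature product of the viral ORF1ab polyprotein. The full circular construct is 8187 bp, with an insert of about 1.6 kb. It is propagated in E. coli through a high-copy ColE1/pUC-type origin and selected with ampicillin via the beta-lactamase gene.

Expression of the insert is driven by the human cytomegalovirus immediate-early enhancer and promoter, followed by a Kozak consensus that spans the plasmid's numbering origin to promote efficient translation initiation. The exonuclease open reading frame itself is not annotated as a feature in the table, but it occupies the region between the Kozak sequence and the backbone-encoded C-terminal tags: a TEV protease recognition site followed directly by a V5 epitope. This arrangement allows detection or immunocapture of the protein through V5, with the option of removing the tag by TEV cleavage. Transcripts end at an SV40 polyadenylation signal. A separate cassette places the hygromycin phosphotransferase gene under the human ubiquitin C promoter with a synthetic poly(A) signal, permitting hygromycin selection of transfected mammalian cells. The expression unit is flanked by 5' and 3' beta-globin insulator elements, along with T7 and rrnG terminators and an additional synthetic poly(A) signal upstream of the CMV enhancer. These presumably limit transcriptional read-through and interference between neighbouring units.

The plasmid belongs to a set of tagged SARS-CoV-2 protein constructs intended for protein expression and/or purification in mammalian cells.
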