LOCUS       Exported 8187 bp ds-DNA circular SYN 13-MAY-2021
DEFINITION  Mammalian expression plasmid for SARS-CoV-2 3'-to-5' exonuclease.
ACCESSION   .
VERSION     .
KEYWORDS    pGBW-m4134022
SOURCE      synthetic DNA construct
  ORGANISM  synthetic DNA construct
REFERENCE   1 (bases 1 to 8187)
  TITLE     SARS-CoV-2 protein Mammalian expression constructs, tagged, for
            protein expression and/or purification
REFERENCE   2 (bases 1 to 8187)
  AUTHORS   .
  TITLE     Direct Submission
  JOURNAL   Exported May 13, 2021 from SnapGene Server 1.1.58
            http://www.snapgene.com
FEATURES             Location/Qualifiers
     source          1..8187
                     /organism="synthetic DNA construct"
                     /mol_type="other DNA"
     CDS             1589..1609
                     /codon_start=1
                     /product="tobacco etch virus (TEV) protease recognition and
                     cleavage site"
                     /label=TEV site
                     /translation="ENLYFQS"
     CDS             1610..1651
                     /codon_start=1
                     /product="epitope tag from simian virus 5"
                     /label=V5 tag
                     /translation="GKPIPNPLLGLDST"
     polyA_signal    1720..1841
                     /label=SV40 poly(A) signal
                     /note="SV40 polyadenylation signal"
     primer_bind     complement(1731..1750)
                     /label=EBV-rev
                     /note="SV40 polyA terminator, reverse primer"
     primer_bind     1785..1804
                     /label=SV40pA-R
                     /note="SV40 polyA, reverse primer"
     terminator      1956..2002
                     /label=T7 terminator
                     /note="transcription terminator for bacteriophage T7 RNA
                     polymerase"
     terminator      2032..2168
                     /label=rrnG terminator
                     /note="transcription terminator from the E. coli ribosomal
                     RNA rrnG operon (Albrechtsen et al., 1991)"
     misc_feature    2213..2284
                     /label=3' beta-globin insulator
                     /note="insulator downstream of the human beta-globin locus
                     (Farrell et al., 2002)"
     rep_origin      complement(2510..3098)
                     /direction=LEFT
                     /label=ori
                     /note="high-copy-number ColE1/pMB1/pBR322/pUC origin of
                     replication"
     primer_bind     complement(2590..2609)
                     /label=pBR322ori-F
                     /note="pBR322 origin, forward primer"
     promoter        3598..4807
                     /label=UbC promoter
                     /note="human ubiquitin C promoter"
     primer_bind     4644..4663
                     /label=hUBCpro-F
                     /note="Human Ubiquitin C (UbC) promoter, forward primer"
     CDS             4811..5839
                     /codon_start=1
                     /gene="aph(4)-Ia"
                     /product="aminoglycoside phosphotransferase from E. coli"
                     /label=HygR
                     /note="confers resistance to hygromycin"
                     /translation="MGKKPELTATSVEKFLIEKFDSVSDLMQLSEGEESRAFSFDVGGR
                     GYVLRVNSCADGFYKDRYVYRHFASAALPIPEVLDIGEFSESLTYCISRRAQGVTLQDL
                     PETELPAVLQPVAEAMDAIAAADLSQTSGFGPFGPQGIGQYTTWRDFICAIADPHVYHW
                     QTVMDDTVSASVAQALDELMLWAEDCPEVRHLVHADFGSNNVLTDNGRITAVIDWSEAM
                     FGDSQYEVANIFFWRPWLACMEQQTRYFERRHPELAGSPRLRAYMLRIGLDQLYQSLVD
                     GNFDDAAWAQGRCDAIVRSGAGTVGRTQIARRSAAVWTDGCVEVLADSGNRRPSTRPRA
                     KE"
     polyA_signal    5866..5914
                     /note="synthetic polyadenylation signal"
     CDS             6180..7040
                     /codon_start=1
                     /gene="bla"
                     /product="beta-lactamase"
                     /label=AmpR
                     /note="confers resistance to ampicillin, carbenicillin, and
                     related antibiotics"
                     /translation="MSIQHFRVALIPFFAAFCLPVFAHPETLVKVKDAEDQLGARVGYI
                     ELDLNSGKILESFRPEERFPMMSTFKVLLCGAVLSRIDAGQEQLGRRIHYSQNDLVEYS
                     PVTEKHLTDGMTVRELCSAAITMSDNTAANLLLTTIGGPKELTAFLHNMGDHVTRLDRW
                     EPELNEAIPNDERDTTMPVAMATTLRKLLTGELLTLASRQQLIDWMEADKVAGPLLRSA
                     LPAGWFIADKSGAGERGSRGIIAALGPDGKPSRIVVIYTTGSQATMDERNRQIAEIGAS
                     LIKHW"
     primer_bind     complement(6398..6417)
                     /label=Amp-R
                     /note="Ampicillin resistance gene, reverse primer"
     terminator      7053..7189
                     /label=rrnG terminator
                     /note="transcription terminator from the E. coli ribosomal
                     RNA rrnG operon (Albrechtsen et al., 1991)"
     misc_feature    7341..7412
                     /label=5' beta-globin insulator
                     /note="insulator upstream of the human beta-globin locus
                     (Farrell et al., 2002)"
     terminator      7417..7463
                     /label=T7 terminator
                     /note="transcription terminator for bacteriophage T7 RNA
                     polymerase"
     polyA_signal    7481..7529
                     /note="synthetic polyadenylation signal"
     enhancer        7610..7913
                     /label=CMV enhancer
                     /note="human cytomegalovirus immediate early enhancer"
     promoter        7915..8117
                     /label=CMV promoter
                     /note="human cytomegalovirus (CMV) immediate early
                     promoter"
     primer_bind     8068..8088
                     /label=CMV-F
                     /note="Human CMV immediate early promoter, forward primer"
     regulatory      8186..8
                     /regulatory_class="other"
                     /note="vertebrate consensus sequence for strong initiation
                     of translation (Kozak, 1987)"
ORIGIN
        1 caccatggcc gaaaatgtca ctggcttatt taaggattgc agtaaagtga tcacagggtt
       61 gcacccgacc caagcgccta cgcatctttc agtagacacc aagttcaaaa ctgagggact
      121 ctgtgtggac ataccaggta ttcccaagga tatgacatac agacgcctga tctcgatgat
      181 gggcttcaag atgaactatc aggttaacgg ttaccccaat atgtttatta cccgagagga
      241 agctatccgg cacgtgcgtg cctggatagg gtttgacgtc gagggctgtc atgcaactag
      301 ggaagctgta ggaacaaatc tgccactgca actcggcttc tctaccggag tcaacctagt
      361 tgccgtgcct accgggtatg tggatacacc aaacaatact gattttagca gagtctccgc
      421 aaaaccccct cccggggacc agttcaaaca cttgatcccc ctgatgtaca agggtttacc
      481 atggaacgtg gtgcggatta aaatagttca gatgctcagc gacacactga agaatttaag
      541 tgatagagtt gtgtttgtac tttgggccca tggcttcgag ctgacctcta tgaagtattt
      601 cgttaaaatt ggacccgaac gaacgtgctg cctgtgtgac cggagggcga cgtgtttctc
      661 aactgcttcc gatacctatg cctgctggca ccatagcatc ggctttgatt acgtgtacaa
      721 cccttttatg attgacgtgc agcagtgggg attcactggg aacctacagt cgaatcacga
      781 tctttactgt caggtccatg ggaacgcaca cgttgctagc tgcgacgcaa tcatgacacg
      841 ttgccttgct gtccacgagt gttttgtgaa acgagtggac tggactattg agtatcctat
      901 cattggcgac gaactgaaga taaatgcggc ttgtaggaag gtgcagcata tggtcgtcaa
      961 agccgccctc ttagctgata agttcccggt cctgcacgat attggcaatc caaaggccat
     1021 caaatgcgta ccccaggcag atgttgagtg gaagttttac gacgcgcaac catgctccga
     1081 taaggcctat aaaatcgaag agctcttcta cagttatgcc acccattctg acaagtttac
     1141 cgacggtgtg tgtttgtttt ggaattgcaa cgtggatcgc taccctgcaa actctatcgt
     1201 ttgtcgcttc gacacacgcg tattgtccaa tctgaatcta cccggatgcg acggaggttc
     1261 actgtatgtg aacaagcacg ccttccacac ccccgcattc gataaatccg cctttgtcaa
     1321 ccttaaacaa ttacctttct tttactacag cgactctcct tgcgaatccc atggaaagca
     1381 agtagtgagt gatatcgatt acgtcccact caaaagtgca acatgtatta cgagatgcaa
     1441 tctcggtggt gcagtctgta gacaccatgc caatgaatat cggctgtatt tggacgccta
     1501 taacatgatg atttcagctg gcttctctct ttgggtttac aagcagtttg acacgtataa
     1561 tctgtggaac acctttacaa ggctgcaaga aaacctttac tttcagtcgg ggaaacctat
     1621 acccaatcca cttctcggct tagattctac ctaaggatcc gcaggcctct gctagcttga
     1681 ctgactgaga tacagcgtac cttcagctca cagacatgat aagatacatt gatgagtttg
     1741 gacaaaccac aactagaatg cagtgaaaaa aatgctttat ttgtgaaatt tgtgatgcta
     1801 ttgctttatt tgtaaccatt ataagctgca ataaacaagt taacaacaac aattgcattc
     1861 attttatgtt tcaggttcag ggggaggtgt gggaggtttt ttaaagcaag taaaacctct
     1921 acaaatgtgg tattggccca tctctatcgg tatcgtagca taaccccttg gggcctctaa
     1981 acgggtcttg aggggttttt tgtgcccctc gggccggatt gctatctacc ggcattggcg
     2041 cagaaaaaaa tgcctgatgc gacgctgcgc gtcttatact cccacatatg ccagattcag
     2101 caacggatac ggcttcccca acttgcccac ttccatacgt gtcctcctta ccagaaattt
     2161 atccttaagg tcgtcagcta tcctgcaggc gatctctcga tttcgatcaa gacattcctt
     2221 taatggtctt ttctggacac cactaggggt cagaagtagt tcatcaaact ttcttccctc
     2281 cctaatctca ttggttacct tgggctatcg aaacttaatt aaccagtcaa gtcagctact
     2341 tggcgagatc gacttgtctg ggtttcgact acgctcagaa ttgcgtcagt caagttcgat
     2401 ctggtccttg ctattgcacc cgttctccga ttacgagttt catttaaatc atgtgagcaa
     2461 aaggccagca aaaggccagg aaccgtaaaa aggccgcgtt gctggcgttt ttccataggc
     2521 tccgcccccc tgacgagcat cacaaaaatc gacgctcaag tcagaggtgg cgaaacccga
     2581 caggactata aagataccag gcgtttcccc ctggaagctc cctcgtgcgc tctcctgttc
     2641 cgaccctgcc gcttaccgga tacctgtccg cctttctccc ttcgggaagc gtggcgcttt
     2701 ctcatagctc acgctgtagg tatctcagtt cggtgtaggt cgttcgctcc aagctgggct
     2761 gtgtgcacga accccccgtt cagcccgacc gctgcgcctt atccggtaac tatcgtcttg
     2821 agtccaaccc ggtaagacac gacttatcgc cactggcagc agccactggt aacaggatta
     2881 gcagagcgag gtatgtaggc ggtgctacag agttcttgaa gtggtggcct aactacggct
     2941 acactagaag aacagtattt ggtatctgcg ctctgctgaa gccagttacc ttcggaaaaa
     3001 gagttggtag ctcttgatcc ggcaaacaaa ccaccgctgg tagcggtggt ttttttgttt
     3061 gcaagcagca gattacgcgc agaaaaaaag gatctcaaga agatcctttg atcttttcta
     3121 cggggtctga cgctcagtgg aacgaaaact cacgttaagg gattttggtc atgagattat
     3181 caaaaaggat cttcacctag atccttttaa attaaaaatg aagttttaaa tcaatctaaa
     3241 gtatatatga gtaaacttgg tctgacagtt accaatgctt aatcagtgag gcacctatct
     3301 cagcgatctg tctatttcgt tcatccatag ttgcatttaa atttccgaac tctccaaggc
     3361 cctcgtcgga aaatcttcaa acctttcgtc cgatccatct tgcaggctac ctctcgaacg
     3421 aactatcgca agtctcttgg ccggccttgc gccttggcta ttgcttggca gcgcctatcg
     3481 ccaggtatta ctccaatccc gaatatccga gatcgggatc acccgagaga agttcaacct
     3541 acatcctcaa tcccgatcta tccgagatcc gaggaatatc gaaatcgggg cgcgcctggc
     3601 ctccgcgccg ggttttggcg cctcccgcgg gcgcccccct cgtcacggcg agcgctgcca
     3661 cgtcagacga agggcgcagg agcgtcctga tccttccgcc cggacgctca ggacagcggc
     3721 ccgctgctca taagactcgg ccttagaacc ccagtatcag cagaaggaca ttttaggacg
     3781 ggacttgggt gactctaggg cactggtttt ctttccagag agcggaacag gcgaggaaaa
     3841 gtagtccctt ctcggcgatt ctgcggaggg atctccgtgg ggcggtgaac gccgatgatt
     3901 atataaggac gcgccgggtg tggcacagct agttccgtcg cagccgggat ttgggtcgcg
     3961 gttcttgttt gtggatcgct gtgatcgtca cttggtgagt agcgggctgc tgggctggcc
     4021 ggggctttcg tggccgccgg gccgctcggt gggacggaag cgtgtggaga gaccgccaag
     4081 ggctgtagtc tgggtccgcg agcaaggttg ccctgaactg ggggttgggg ggagcgcagc
     4141 aaaatggcgg ctgttcccga gtcttgaatg gaagacgctt gtgaggcggg ctgtgaggtc
     4201 gttgaaacaa ggtggggggc atggtgggcg gcaagaaccc aaggtcttga gcccttcgct
     4261 aatgcgggaa agctcttatt cgggtgagat gggctgggca ccatctgggg accctgacgt
     4321 gaagtttgtc actgactgga gaactcggtt tgtcgtctgt tgcgggggcg gcagttatgg
     4381 cggtgccgtt gggcagtgca cccgtacctt tgggagcgcg cgccctcgtc gtgtcgtgac
     4441 gtcacccgtt ctgttggctt ataatgcagg gtggggccac ctgccggtag gtgtgcggta
     4501 ggcttttctc cgtcgcagga cgcagggttc gggcctaggg taggctctcc tgaatcgaca
     4561 ggcgccggac ctctggtgag gggagggata agtgaggcgt cagtttcttt ggtcggtttt
     4621 atgtacctat cttcttaagt agctgaagct ccggttttga actatgcgct cggggttggc
     4681 gagtgtgttt tgtgaagttt tttaggcacc ttttgaaatg taatcatttg ggtcaatatg
     4741 taattttcag tgttagactt gtaaattgtc cgctaaattc tggccgtttt tggctttttt
     4801 gttagacaac atgggtaaaa agcctgaact caccgcgacg tctgtcgaga agtttctgat
     4861 cgaaaagttc gacagcgtct ccgacctgat gcagctctcg gagggcgaag aatctcgtgc
     4921 tttcagcttc gatgtaggag ggcgtggata tgtcctgcgg gtaaatagct gcgccgatgg
     4981 tttctacaaa gatcgttatg tttatcggca ctttgcatcc gccgcgctcc cgattccgga
     5041 agtgcttgac attggggagt tcagcgagag cctgacctat tgcatctccc gccgtgcaca
     5101 gggtgtcacg ttgcaagacc tgcctgaaac cgaactgccc gctgttctgc agccggtcgc
     5161 ggaggcaatg gatgccatcg ctgccgccga tcttagccag acgagcgggt tcggcccatt
     5221 cggaccgcaa ggaatcggtc aatacactac atggcgtgat ttcatatgcg cgattgctga
     5281 tccccatgtg tatcactggc aaactgtgat ggacgacacc gtcagtgcgt ccgtcgcgca
     5341 ggctctcgat gagctgatgc tttgggccga ggactgcccc gaagtccggc acctcgtgca
     5401 cgcggatttc ggctccaaca atgtcctgac ggacaatggc cgcataacag cggtcattga
     5461 ctggagcgag gcgatgttcg gggattccca atacgaggtc gccaacatct tcttctggag
     5521 gccgtggttg gcttgtatgg agcagcagac gcgctacttc gagcggaggc atccggagct
     5581 tgcaggatcg ccccggctcc gggcgtatat gctccgcatt ggtcttgacc aactctatca
     5641 gagcttggtt gacggcaatt tcgatgatgc agcttgggcg cagggtcgat gcgacgcaat
     5701 cgtccgatcc ggagccggga ctgtcgggcg tacacaaatc gcccgcagaa gcgccgccgt
     5761 ctggaccgat ggctgtgtag aagtactcgc cgatagtgga aaccgacgcc ccagcactcg
     5821 tccgagggca aaggaataag ctagtatgta agcctagtct tagataataa aatcgctatc
     5881 catcgaagat ggatgtgtgt tggttttttg tgtgtgtaac gctaggcgcg cctggtgtac
     5941 cgagaacgat cctctcagtg cgagtctcga cgatccatat cgttgcttgg cagtcagcca
     6001 gtcggaatcc agcttgggac ccaggaagtc caatcgtcag atattgtact caagcctggt
     6061 cacggcagcg taccgatctg tttaaaccta gatattgata gtctgatcgg tcaacgtata
     6121 atcgagtcct agcttttgca aacatctatc aagagacagg atcagcagga ggctttcgca
     6181 tgagtattca acatttccgt gtcgccctta ttcccttttt tgcggcattt tgccttcctg
     6241 tttttgctca cccagaaacg ctggtgaaag taaaagatgc tgaagatcag ttgggtgcgc
     6301 gagtgggtta catcgaactg gatctcaaca gcggtaagat ccttgagagt tttcgccccg
     6361 aagaacgctt tccaatgatg agcactttta aagttctgct atgtggcgcg gtattatccc
     6421 gtattgacgc cgggcaagag caactcggtc gccgcataca ctattctcag aatgacttgg
     6481 ttgagtattc accagtcaca gaaaagcatc ttacggatgg catgacagta agagaattat
     6541 gcagtgctgc cataaccatg agtgataaca ctgcggccaa cttacttctg acaacgattg
     6601 gaggaccgaa ggagctaacc gcttttttgc acaacatggg ggatcatgta actcgccttg
     6661 atcgttggga accggagctg aatgaagcca taccaaacga cgagcgtgac accacgatgc
     6721 ctgtagcaat ggcaacaacc ttgcgtaaac tattaactgg cgaactactt actctagctt
     6781 cccggcaaca gttgatagac tggatggagg cggataaagt tgcaggacca cttctgcgct
     6841 cggcccttcc ggctggctgg tttattgctg ataaatctgg agccggtgag cgtgggtctc
     6901 gcggtatcat tgcagcactg gggccagatg gtaagccctc ccgtatcgta gttatctaca
     6961 cgacggggag tcaggcaact atggatgaac gaaatagaca gatcgctgag ataggtgcct
     7021 cactgattaa gcattggtaa ccgattctag gtgcattggc gcagaaaaaa atgcctgatg
     7081 cgacgctgcg cgtcttatac tcccacatat gccagattca gcaacggata cggcttcccc
     7141 aacttgccca cttccatacg tgtcctcctt accagaaatt tatccttaag atcccgaatc
     7201 gtttaaactc gactctggct ctatcgaatc tccgtcgttt cgagcttacg cgaacagccg
     7261 tggcgctcat ttgctcgtcg ggcatcgaat ctcgtcagct atcgtcagct tacctttttg
     7321 gcagcgatcg cggctcccga catcttggac cattagctcc acaggtatct tcttccctct
     7381 agtggtcata acagcagctt cagctacctc tcaattcaaa aaacccctca agacccgttt
     7441 agaggcccca aggggttatg ctatcaatcg ttgcgttaca cacacaaaaa accaacacac
     7501 atccatcttc gatggatagc gattttatta tctaactgct gatcgagtgt agccagatct
     7561 agtaatcaat tacggggtca ttagttcata gcccatatat ggagttccgc gttacataac
     7621 ttacggtaaa tggcccgcct ggctgaccgc ccaacgaccc ccgcccattg acgtcaataa
     7681 tgacgtatgt tcccatagta acgccaatag ggactttcca ttgacgtcaa tgggtggagt
     7741 atttacggta aactgcccac ttggcagtac atcaagtgta tcatatgcca agtacgcccc
     7801 ctattgacgt caatgacggt aaatggcccg cctggcatta tgcccagtac atgaccttat
     7861 gggactttcc tacttggcag tacatctacg tattagtcat cgctattacc atgctgatgc
     7921 ggttttggca gtacatcaat gggcgtggat agcggtttga ctcacgggga tttccaagtc
     7981 tccaccccat tgacgtcaat gggagtttgt tttggcacca aaatcaacgg gactttccaa
     8041 aatgtcgtaa caactccgcc ccattgacgc aaatgggcgg taggcgtgta cggtgggagg
     8101 tctatataag cagagctggt ttagtgaacc gtcagatcag atctttgtcg atcctaccat
     8161 ccactcgaca cacccgccag cggccgc
//
